>Addgene plasmid #142292 | TFORF1932 | addgene full sequence | sequence record 395770 | Addgene NGS Result
TTAATGTAGTCTTATGCAATACTCTTGTAGTCTTGCAACATGGTAACGATGAGTTAGCAACATGCCTTAC
AAGGAGAGAAAAAGCACCGTGCATGCCGATTGGTGGAAGTAAGGTGGTACGATCGTGCCTTATTAGGAAG
GCAACAGACGGGTCTGACATGGATTGGACGAACCACTGAATTGCCGCATTGCAGAGATATTGTATTTAAG
TGCCTAGCTCGATACATAAACGGGTCTCTCTGGTTAGACCAGATCTGAGCCTGGGAGCTCTCTGGCTAAC
TAGGGAACCCACTGCTTAAGCCTCAATAAAGCTTGCCTTGAGTGCTTCAAGTAGTGTGTGCCCGTCTGTT
GTGTGACTCTGGTAACTAGAGATCCCTCAGACCCTTTTAGTCAGTGTGGAAAATCTCTAGCAGTGGCGCC
CGAACAGGGACTTGAAAGCGAAAGGGAAACCAGAGGAGCTCTCTCGACGCAGGACTCGGCTTGCTGAAGC
GCGCACGGCAAGAGGCGAGGGGCGGCGACTGGTGAGTACGCCAAAAATTTTGACTAGCGGAGGCTAGAAG
GAGAGAGATGGGTGCGAGAGCGTCAGTATTAAGCGGGGGAGAATTAGATCGCGATGGGAAAAAATTCGGT
TAAGGCCAGGGGGAAAGAAAAAATATAAATTAAAACATATAGTATGGGCAAGCAGGGAGCTAGAACGATT
CGCAGTTAATCCTGGCCTGTTAGAAACATCAGAAGGCTGTAGACAAATACTGGGACAGCTACAACCATCC
CTTCAGACAGGATCAGAAGAACTTAGATCATTATATAATACAGTAGCAACCCTCTATTGTGTGCATCAAA
GGATAGAGATAAAAGACACCAAGGAAGCTTTAGACAAGATAGAGGAAGAGCAAAACAAAAGTAAGACCAC
CGCACAGCAAGCGGCCGCTGATCTTCAGACCTGGAGGAGGAGATATGAGGGACAATTGGAGAAGTGAATT
ATATAAATATAAAGTAGTAAAAATTGAACCATTAGGAGTAGCACCCACCAAGGCAAAGAGAAGAGTGGTG
CAGAGAGAAAAAAGAGCAGTGGGAATAGGAGCTTTGTTCCTTGGGTTCTTGGGAGCAGCAGGAAGCACTA
TGGGCGCAGCGTCAATGACGCTGACGGTACAGGCCAGACAATTATTGTCTGGTATAGTGCAGCAGCAGAA
CAATTTGCTGAGGGCTATTGAGGCGCAACAGCATCTGTTGCAACTCACAGTCTGGGGCATCAAGCAGCTC
CAGGCAAGAATCCTGGCTGTGGAAAGATACCTAAAGGATCAACAGCTCCTGGGGATTTGGGGTTGCTCTG
GAAAACTCATTTGCACCACTGCTGTGCCTTGGAATGCTAGTTGGAGTAATAAATCTCTGGAACAGATTTG
GAATCACACGACCTGGATGGAGTGGGACAGAGAAATTAACAATTACACAAGCTTAATACACTCCTTAATT
GAAGAATCGCAAAACCAGCAAGAAAAGAATGAACAAGAATTATTGGAATTAGATAAATGGGCAAGTTTGT
GGAATTGGTTTAACATAACAAATTGGCTGTGGTATATAAAATTATTCATAATGATAGTAGGAGGCTTGGT
AGGTTTAAGAATAGTTTTTGCTGTACTTTCTATAGTGAATAGAGTTAGGCAGGGATATTCACCATTATCG
TTTCAGACCCACCTCCCAACCCCGAGGGGACCCATGCATTGCATCTCAATTAGTCAGCAACCAGGTGTGG
AAAGTCCCCAGGCTCCCCAGCAGGCAGAAGTATGCAAAGCATGCGTCTCAATTAGTCAGCAACCATAGTC
CCGCCCCTAACTCCGCCCATCCCGCCCCTAACTCCGCCCAGTTCCGCCCATTCTCCGCCCCATGGCTGAC
TAATTTTTTTTATTTATGCAGAGGCCGAGGCCGCCTCGGCCTCTGAGCTATTCCAGAAGTAGTGAGGAGG
CTTTTTTGGAGGCCTAGGCTTTTGCAAAAAGCTTTCTAGAGGTACCACCGGAGCTTACCATGACCGAGTA
CAAGCCCACGGTGCGCCTCGCCACCCGCGACGACGTCCCCAGGGCCGTACGCACCCTCGCCGCCGCGTTC
GCCGACTACCCCGCCACGCGCCACACCGTCGATCCGGACCGCCACATCGAGCGGGTCACCGAGCTGCAAG
AACTCTTCCTCACGCGCGTCGGGCTCGACATCGGCAAGGTGTGGGTCGCGGACGACGGCGCCGCCGTGGC
GGTCTGGACCACGCCGGAGAGCGTCGAAGCGGGGGCGGTGTTCGCCGAGATCGGCCCGCGCATGGCCGAG
TTGAGCGGTTCCCGGCTGGCCGCGCAGCAACAGATGGAAGGCCTCCTGGCGCCGCACCGGCCCAAGGAGC
CCGCGTGGTTCCTGGCCACCGTCGGCGTCTCGCCCGACCACCAGGGCAAGGGTCTGGGCAGCGCCGTCGT
GCTCCCCGGAGTGGAGGCGGCCGAGCGCGCCGGGGTGCCCGCCTTCCTGGAGACCTCCGCGCCCCGCAAC
CTCCCCTTCTACGAGCGGCTCGGCTTCACCGTCACCGCCGACGTCGAGGTGCCCGAAGGACCGCGCACCT
GGTGCATGACCCGCAAGCCCGGTGCCAGTTAACGAATTCTAGATCTTGAGACAAATGGCAGTATTCATCC
ACAATTTTAAAAGAAAAGGGGGGATTGGGGGGTACAGTGCAGGGGAAAGAATAGTAGACATAATAGCAAC
AGACATACAAACTAAAGAATTACAAAAACAAATTACAAAAATTCAAAATTTTCGGGTTTATTACAGGGAC
AGCAGAGATCCACTTTGGCGCCGGCTCGAGGCCTGCAGGTGCAAAGATGGATAAAGTTTTAAACAGAGAG
GAATCTTTGCAGCTAATGGACCTTCTAGGTCTTGAAAGGAGTGGGAATTGGCTCCGGTGCCCGTCAGTGG
GCAGAGCGCACATCGCCCACAGTCCCCGAGAAGTTGGGGGGAGGGGTCGGCAATTGAACCGGTGCCTAGA
GAAGGTGGCGCGGGGTAAACTGGGAAAGTGATGTCGTGTACTGGCTCCGCCTTTTTCCCGAGGGTGGGGG
AGAACCGTATATAAGTGCAGTAGTCGCCGTGAACGTTCTTTTTCGCAACGGGTTTGCCGCCAGAACACAG
GTAAGTGCCGTGTGTGGTTCCCGCGGGCCTGGCCTCTTTACGGGTTATGGCCCTTGCGTGCCTTGAATTA
CTTCCACCTGGCTGCAGTACGTGATTCTTGATCCCGAGCTTCGGGTTGGAAGTGGGTGGGAGAGTTCGAG
GCCTTGCGCTTAAGGAGCCCCTTCGCCTCGTGCTTGAGTTGAGGCCTGGCCTGGGCGCTGGGGCCGCCGC
GTGCGAATCTGGTGGCACCTTCGCGCCTGTCTCGCTGCTTTCGATAAGTCTCTAGCCATTTAAAATTTTT
GATGACCTGCTGCGACGCTTTTTTTCTGGCAAGATAGTCTTGTAAATGCGGGCCAAGATCTGCACACTGG
TATTTCGGTTTTTGGGGCCGCGGGCGGCGACGGGGCCCGTGCGTCCCAGCGCACATGTTCGGCGAGGCGG
GGCCTGCGAGCGCGGCCACCGAGAATCGGACGGGGGTAGTCTCAAGCTGGCCGGCCTGCTCTGGTGCCTG
GCCTCGCGCCGCCGTGTATCGCCCCGCCCTGGGCGGCAAGGCTGGCCCGGTCGGCACCAGTTGCGTGAGC
GGAAAGATGGCCGCTTCCCGGCCCTGCTGCAGGGAGCTCAAAATGGAGGACGCGGCGCTCGGGAGAGCGG
GCGGGTGAGTCACCCACACAAAGGAAAAGGGCCTTTCCGTCCTCAGCCGTCGCTTCATGTGACTCCACGG
AGTACCGGGCGCCGTCCAGGCACCTCGATTAGTTCTCGAGCTTTTGGAGTACGTCGTCTTTAGGTTGGGG
GGAGGGGTTTTATGCGATGGAGTTTCCCCACACTGAGTGGGTGGAGACTGAAGTTAGGCCAGCTTGGCAC
TTGATGTAATTCTCCTTGGAATTTGCCCTTTTTGAGTTTGGATCTTGGTTCATTCTCAAGCCTCAGACAG
TGGTTCAAAGTTTTTTTCTTCCATTTCAGGTGTCGTGAGGCTAGCACCGCCACCATGACTGCAAAGATGG
AAACGACCTTCTATGACGATGCCCTCAACGCCTCGTTCCTCCCGTCCGAGAGCGGACCTTATGGCTACAG
TAACCCCAAGATCCTGAAACAGAGCATGACCCTGAACCTGGCCGACCCAGTGGGGAGCCTGAAGCCGCAC
CTCCGCGCCAAGAACTCGGACCTCCTCACCTCGCCCGACGTGGGGCTGCTCAAGCTGGCGTCGCCCGAGC
TGGAGCGCCTGATAATCCAGTCCAGCAACGGGCACATCACCACCACGCCGACCCCCACCCAGTTCCTGTG
CCCCAAGAACGTGACAGATGAGCAGGAGGGCTTCGCCGAGGGCTTCGTGCGCGCCCTGGCCGAACTGCAC
AGCCAGAACACGCTGCCCAGCGTCACGTCGGCGGCGCAGCCGGTCAACGGGGCAGGCATGGTGGCTCCCG
CGGTAGCCTCGGTGGCAGGGGGCAGCGGCAGCGGCGGCTTCAGCGCCAGCCTGCACAGCGAGCCGCCGGT
CTACGCAAACCTCAGCAACTTCAACCCAGGCGCGCTGAGCAGCGGCGGCGGGGCGCCCTCCTACGGCGCG
GCCGGCCTGGCCTTTCCCGCGCAACCCCAGCAGCAGCAGCAGCCGCCGCACCACCTGCCCCAGCAGATGC
CCGTGCAGCACCCGCGGCTGCAGGCCCTGAAGGAGGAGCCTCAGACAGTGCCCGAGATGCCCGGCGAGAC
ACCGCCCCTGTCCCCCATCGACATGGAGTCCCAGGAGCGGATCAAGGCGGAGAGGAAGCGCATGAGGAAC
CGCATCGCTGCCTCCAAGTGCCGAAAAAGGAAGCTGGAGAGAATCGCCCGGCTGGAGGAAAAAGTGAAAA
CCTTGAAAGCTCAGAACTCGGAGCTGGCGTCCACGGCCAACATGCTCAGGGAACAGGTGGCACAGCTTAA
ACAGAAAGTCATGAACCACGTTAACAGTGGGTGCCAACTCATGCTAACGCAGCAGTTGCAAACATTTTAG
TAATGAACTAGTCCGTAACTTGAAAGTATTTCGATTTCTTGGCTTTATATATCTTGTGGAAAGGACGAGA
CGACACACCGCGCTGCCGCGACACGCGTTAAGTCGACAATCAACCTCTGGATTACAAAATTTGTGAAAGA
TTGACTGGTATTCTTAACTATGTTGCTCCTTTTACGCTATGTGGATACGCTGCTTTAATGCCTTTGTATC
ATGCTATTGCTTCCCGTATGGCTTTCATTTTCTCCTCCTTGTATAAATCCTGGTTGCTGTCTCTTTATGA
GGAGTTGTGGCCCGTTGTCAGGCAACGTGGCGTGGTGTGCACTGTGTTTGCTGACGCAACCCCCACTGGT
TGGGGCATTGCCACCACCTGTCAGCTCCTTTCCGGGACTTTCGCTTTCCCCCTCCCTATTGCCACGGCGG
AACTCATCGCCGCCTGCCTTGCCCGCTGCTGGACAGGGGCTCGGCTGTTGGGCACTGACAATTCCGTGGT
GTTGTCGGGGAAATCATCGTCCTTTCCTTGGCTGCTCGCCTGTGTTGCCACCTGGATTCTGCGCGGGACG
TCCTTCTGCTACGTCCCTTCGGCCCTCAATCCAGCGGACCTTCCTTCCCGCGGCCTGCTGCCGGCTCTGC
GGCCTCTTCCGCGTCTTCGCCTTCGCCCTCAGACGAGTCGGATCTCCCTTTGGGCCGCCTCCCCGCGTCG
ACTTTAAGACCAATGACTTACAAGGCAGCTGTAGATCTTAGCCACTTTTTAAAAGAAAAGGGGGGACTGG
AAGGGCTAATTCACTCCCAACGAAGACAAGATCTGCTTTTTGCTTGTACTGGGTCTCTCTGGTTAGACCA
GATCTGAGCCTGGGAGCTCTCTGGCTAACTAGGGAACCCACTGCTTAAGCCTCAATAAAGCTTGCCTTGA
GTGCTTCAAGTAGTGTGTGCCCGTCTGTTGTGTGACTCTGGTAACTAGAGATCCCTCAGACCCTTTTAGT
CAGTGTGGAAAATCTCTAGCAGTACGTATAGTAGTTCATGTCATCTTATTATTCAGTATTTATAACTTGC
AAAGAAATGAATATCAGAGAGTGAGAGGAACTTGTTTATTGCAGCTTATAATGGTTACAAATAAAGCAAT
AGCATCACAAATTTCACAAATAAAGCATTTTTTTCACTGCATTCTAGTTGTGGTTTGTCCAAACTCATCA
ATGTATCTTATCATGTCTGGCTCTAGCTATCCCGCCCCTAACTCCGCCCATCCCGCCCCTAACTCCGCCC
AGTTCCGCCCATTCTCCGCCCCATGGCTGACTAATTTTTTTTATTTATGCAGAGGCCGAGGCCGCCTCGG
CCTCTGAGCTATTCCAGAAGTAGTGAGGAGGCTTTTTTGGAGGCCTAGGGACGTACCCAATTCGCCCTAT
AGTGAGTCGTATTACGCGCGCTCACTGGCCGTCGTTTTACAACGTCGTGACTGGGAAAACCCTGGCGTTA
CCCAACTTAATCGCCTTGCAGCACATCCCCCTTTCGCCAGCTGGCGTAATAGCGAAGAGGCCCGCACCGA
TCGCCCTTCCCAACAGTTGCGCAGCCTGAATGGCGAATGGG
[124 nt withheld, positions 6692-6815]
C
[91 nt withheld, positions 6817-6907]
A
[49 nt withheld, positions 6909-6957]
CCTTTGACGTTGGAGTCCACGTTCTTT
[37 nt withheld, positions 6985-7021]
ACCCTATCTCGGTCTATTCTTTTGATTTATAAGGGATTTTGCCGATTTCGGCCTATTGGTTAAAAAATGA
GCTGATTTAACAAAAATTTAACGCGAATTTTAACAAAATATTAACGCTTACAATTTAGGTGGCACTTTTC
GGGGAAATGTGCGCGGAACCCCTATTTGTTTATTTTTCTAAATACATTCAAATATGTATCCGCTCATGAG
ACAATAACCCTGATAAATGCTTCAATAATATTGAAAAAGGAAGAGTATGAGTATTCAACATTTCCGTGTC
GCCCTTATTCCCTTTTTTGCGGCATTTTGCCTTCCTGTTTTTGCTCACCCAGAAACGCTGGTGAAAGTAA
AAGATGCTGAAGATCAGTTGGGTGCACGAGTGGGTTACATCGAACTGGATCTCAACAGCGGTAAGATCCT
TGAGAGTTTTCGCCCCGAAGAACGTTTTCCAATGATGAGCACTTTTAAAGTTCTGCTATGTGGCGCGGTA
TTATCCCGTATTGACGCCGGGCAAGAGCAACTCGGTCGCCGCATACACTATTCTCAGAATGACTTGGTTG
AGTACTCACCAGTCACAGAAAAGCATCTTACGGATGGCATGACAGTAAGAGAATTATGCAGTGCTGCCAT
AACCATGAGTGATAACACTGCGGCCAACTTACTTCTGACAACGATCGGAGGACCGAAGGAGCTAACCGCT
TTTTTGCACAACATGGGGGATCATGTAACTCGCCTTGATCGTTGGGAACCGGAGCTGAATGAAGCCATAC
CAAACGACGAGCGTGACACCACGATGCCTGTAGCAATGGCAACAACGTTGCGCAAACTATTAACTGGCGA
ACTACTTACTCTAGCTTCCCGGCAACAATTAATAGACTGGATGGAGGCGGATAAAGTTGCAGGACCACTT
CTGCGCTCGGCCCTTCCGGCTGGCTGGTTTATTGCTGATAAATCTGGAGCCGGTGAGCGTGGGTCTCGCG
GTATCATTGCAGCACTGGGGCCAGATGGTAAGCCCTCCCGTATCGTAGTTATCTACACGACGGGGAGTCA
GGCAACTATGGATGAACGAAATAGACAGATCGCTGAGATAGGTGCCTCACTGATTAAGCATTGGTAACTG
TCAGACCAAGTTTACTCATATATACTTTAGATTGATTTAAAACTTCATTTTTAATTTAAAAGGATCTAGG
TGAAGATCCTTTTTGATAATCTCATGACCAAAATCCCTTAACGTGAGTTTTCGTTCCACTGAGCGTCAGA
CCCCGTAGAAAAGATCAAAGGATCTTCTTGAGATCCTTTTTTTCTGCGCGTAATCTGCTGCTTGCAAACA
AAAAAACCACCGCTACCAGCGGTGGTTTGTTTGCCGGATCAAGAGCTACCAACTCTTTTTCCGAAGGTAA
CTGGCTTCAGCAGAGCGCAGATACCAAATACTGTTCTTCTAGTGTAGCCGTAGTTAGGCCACCACTTCAA
GAACTCTGTAGCACCGCCTACATACCTCGCTCTGCTAATCCTGTTACCAGTGGCTGCTGCCAGTGGCGAT
AAGTCGTGTCTTACCGGGTTGGACTCAAGACGATAGTTACCGGATAAGGCGCAGCGGTCGGGCTGAACGG
GGGGTTCGTGCACACAGCCCAGCTTGGAGCGAACGACCTACACCGAACTGAGATACCTACAGCGTGAGCT
ATGAGAAAGCGCCACGCTTCCCGAAGGGAGAAAGGCGGACAGGTATCCGGTAAGCGGCAGGGTCGGAACA
GGAGAGCGCACGAGGGAGCTTCCAGGGGGAAACGCCTGGTATCTTTATAGTCCTGTCGGGTTTCGCCACC
TCTGACTTGAGCGTCGATTTTTGTGATGCTCGTCAGGGGGGCGGAGCCTATGGAAAAACGCCAGCAACGC
GGCCTTTTTACGGTTCCTGGCCTTTTGCTGGCCTTTTGCTCACATGTTCTTTCCTGCGTTATCCCCTGAT
TCTGTGGATAACCGTATTACCGCCTTTGAGTGAGCTGATACCGCTCGCCGCAGCCGAACGACCGAGCGCA
GCGAGTCAGTGAGCGAGGAAGCGGAAGAGCGCCCAATACGCAAACCGCCTCTCCCCGCGCGTTGGCCGAT
TCATTAATGCAGCTGGCACGACAGGTTTCCCGACTGGAAAGCGGGCAGTGAGCGCAACGCAATTAATGTG
AGTTAGCTCACTCATTAGGCACCCCAGGCTTTACACTTTATGCTTCCGGCTCGTATGTTGTGTGGAATTG
TGAGCGGATAACAATTTCACACAGGAAACAGCTATGACCATGATTACGCCAAGCGCGCAATTAACCCTCA
CTAAAGGGAACAAAAGCTGGAGCTGCAAGC
Features (pLannotate 1.2.2; 31 found; start..end, strand, type, name):
      5..231     +  promoter       RSV promoter: Rous sarcoma virus enhancer/promoter
    232..412     +  LTR            5' LTR (truncated): truncated 5' long terminal repeat (LTR) from HIV-1
    459..584     +  misc_feature   HIV-1 Ψ: packaging signal of human immunodeficiency virus type 1
    568..931     +  CDS            HIV-1 gag (fragment): gag protein from human immunodeficiency virus 1; gag
   1077..1310    +  misc_feature   RRE: The Rev response element (RRE) of HIV-1 allows for Rev-dependent mRNA export from the nucleus to the cytoplasm.
   1687..1713    +  CDS            Rev (fragment): human immunodeficiency virus 1 (HIV-1) Rev protein; rev; enhances nuclear export of unspliced and incompletely spliced viral mRNAs
   1720..1743    +  promoter       SV40 promoter (fragment): SV40 early promoter
   1744..1815    +  promoter       SV40 promoter (fragment): SV40 enhancer and early promoter
   1839..1974    +  rep_origin     SV40 ori: SV40 origin of replication
   2020..2616    +  CDS            PuroR (fragment): puromycin N-acetyltransferase; pac from Streptomyces; confers resistance to puromycin
   2665..2782    +  misc_feature   cPPT/CTS: central polypurine tract and central termination sequence of HIV-1
   2847..2913    +  CDS            small t antigen (fragment): SV40 (simian virus 40) small t antigen
   2920..4098    +  promoter       EF-1α promoter: strong constitutive promoter for human elongation factor EF-1α
   4115..5107    +  CDS            JUN: JUN_HUMAN - Experimental evidence at protein level: Swiss-Prot protein existence level 1. Transcription factor that recognizes and binds to the enhancer heptamer motif 5'-TGA[CG]TCA-3' (PubMed:10995748, PubMed:22083952). Promotes activity of NR5A1 when phosphorylated by HIPK3 leading to increased steroidogenic gene expression upon cAMP signaling pathway stimulation (PubMed:17210646). Involved in activated KRAS-mediated transcriptional activation of USP28 in colorectal cancer (CRC) cells (PubMed:24623306). Binds to the USP28 promoter in colorectal cancer (CRC) cells (PubMed:24623306). From Homo
   5123..5176    +  promoter       U6 promoter (fragment): RNA polymerase III promoter for human U6 snRNA
   5218..5806    +  misc_feature   WPRE: woodchuck hepatitis virus posttranscriptional regulatory element
   5857..5876    +  misc_feature   cPPT/CTS (fragment): central polypurine tract and central termination sequence of HIV-1
   5878..6111    +  LTR            3' LTR (ΔU3): self-inactivating 3' long terminal repeat (LTR) from HIV-1
   6189..6310    +  polyA_signal   SV40 poly(A) signal: SV40 polyadenylation signal
   6350..6485    +  rep_origin     SV40 ori: SV40 origin of replication
   6506..6524    -  promoter       T7 promoter: promoter for bacteriophage T7 RNA polymerase
   6532..6687    +  CDS            lacZα (fragment): LacZα fragment of β-galactosidase; lacZ fragment
   6692..7120    +  rep_origin     f1 ori (sequence partly withheld): f1 bacteriophage origin of replication; arrow indicates direction of (+) strand synthesis
   7173..7277    +  promoter       AmpR promoter: bla
   7278..8138    +  CDS            AmpR: β-lactamase; bla; confers resistance to ampicillin, carbenicillin, and related antibiotics
   8309..8897    +  rep_origin     ori: high-copy-number ColE1/pMB1/pBR322/pUC origin of replication
   9080..9172    +  CDS            lacI (fragment): lac repressor; lacI; The lac repressor binds to the lac operator to inhibit transcription in E. coli. This inhibition can be relieved by adding lactose or isopropyl-β-D-thiogalactopyranoside (IPTG).
   9185..9206    +  protein_bind   CAP binding site: CAP binding activates transcription in the presence of cAMP. E. coli catabolite activator protein
   9221..9251    +  promoter       lac promoter: promoter for the E. coli lac operon
   9259..9275    +  protein_bind   lac operator: The lac repressor binds to the lac operator to inhibit transcription in E. coli. This inhibition can be relieved by adding lactose or isopropyl-β-D-thiogalactopyranoside (IPTG). lac repressor encoded by lacI
   9320..9338    +  promoter       T3 promoter: promoter for bacteriophage T3 RNA polymerase
