[The description below was written by a language model from this plasmid's Addgene catalogue record and pLannotate feature annotations shown in this document.]
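Description:
TFORF1932 is a lentiviral mammalian expression plasmid built on the pLX_TRC317 backbone, carrying the human JUN open reading frame (c-Jun, a component of the AP-1 transcription factor) as one member of a barcoded transcription factor ORF collection. It is propagated in E. coli through a high-copy ColE1/pUC-type origin with ampicillin selection (AmpR). An f1 origin and remnants of a lac/lacZα cloning region with T3 and T7 promoters are also present in the bacterial portion. The depositor notes that the plasmid can recombine and that the ORF was made by gene synthesis.

The viral cassette has a third-generation layout. An RSV promoter drives a truncated HIV-1 5' LTR, followed by the Ψ packaging signal with a gag fragment, the RRE for Rev-dependent export of genomic RNA, a cPPT/CTS, and a self-inactivating ΔU3 3' LTR with a downstream SV40 poly(A) signal. Two expression units lie between the LTRs. An SV40 early promoter/origin region precedes a puromycin N-acetyltransferase gene, which allows selection of transduced cells. Downstream, the strong constitutive EF-1α promoter drives JUN, and a WPRE after the ORF enhances transcript stability and expression.

According to the record, each construct in the collection carries a unique 24-bp barcode, although the feature table does not annotate it, so its position is not stated. The short U6 promoter fragment annotated between the ORF and the WPRE is too small to be a functional promoter. The intended use is overexpression of JUN in mammalian cells, individually or within pooled screens, where barcode sequencing identifies which transcription factor each cell received, as in directed differentiation studies.
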