Addgene plasmid #142292: TFORF1932
Purpose: Lentiviral vector for overexpressing transcription factor ORFs with unique 24-bp barcodes. Barcodes facilitate identification of transcription factors in pooled screens.
Depositing lab: Feng Zhang. Depositing organization: Broad Institute. Publication: A transcription factor atlas of directed differentiation. Joung J, Ma S, Tay T, Geiger-Schuller KR, Kirchgatterer PC, Verdine VK, Guo B, Arias-Garcia MA, Allen WE, Singh A, Kuksenko O, Abudayyeh OO, Gootenberg JS, Fu Z, Macrae RK, Buenrostro JD, Regev A, Zhang F. Cell. 2023 Jan 5;186(1):209-229.e26. doi: 10.1016/j.cell.2022.11.026. PubMed 36608654.
Backbone
  Vector backbone: pLX_TRC317
  Backbone manufacturer: Broad Institute Genetic Perturbation Platform
  Backbone size w/o insert (bp): 8264
  Vector type: Mammalian Expression, Lentiviral
  Selectable markers: Puromycin
Growth in bacteria
  Bacterial resistance: Ampicillin, 100 μg/mL
  Growth temperature: 37°C
  Growth strain: NEB Stable
  Copy number: High Copy
Gene/Insert
  Gene/Insert name: JUN
  Species: H. sapiens (human)
  Insert size (bp): 1097
  Entrez Gene: JUN (a.k.a. AP-1, AP1, c-Jun, cJUN, p39)
  Promoter: EF1a
  Cloning method: Unknown
  Sequencing primers: 5′ GGGTGGAGACTGAAGTTAGGCCAG; 3′ CACATAGCGTAAAAGGAGCAACATAG
Terms and licenses: Academic/Nonprofit Terms; Industry Terms: Not Available to Industry
Depositor comments: NM_002228,ENST00000371222 . The transcription factor ORF portion of this plasmid was synthesized by Genewiz. Please test multiple small colonies in case of plasmid recombination. To make this collection available in a timely manner, a portion of this collection was not fully sequenced by Addgene. If an Addgene verified full plasmid sequence is not available, please contact us prior to placing an order to request the full sequence.
How to cite: TFORF1932 was a gift from Feng Zhang (Addgene plasmid # 142292 ; http://n2t.net/addgene:142292 ; RRID:Addgene_142292)
