>Addgene plasmid #142292 | TFORF1932 | depositor partial sequence | sequence record 279014 | Insert
ACCGCCACCATGACTGCAAAGATGGAAACGACCTTCTATGACGATGCCCTCAACGCCTCGTTCCTCCCGT
CCGAGAGCGGACCTTATGGCTACAGTAACCCCAAGATCCTGAAACAGAGCATGACCCTGAACCTGGCCGA
CCCAGTGGGGAGCCTGAAGCCGCACCTCCGCGCCAAGAACTCGGACCTCCTCACCTCGCCCGACGTGGGG
CTGCTCAAGCTGGCGTCGCCCGAGCTGGAGCGCCTGATAATCCAGTCCAGCAACGGGCACATCACCACCA
CGCCGACCCCCACCCAGTTCCTGTGCCCCAAGAACGTGACAGATGAGCAGGAGGGCTTCGCCGAGGGCTT
CGTGCGCGCCCTGGCCGAACTGCACAGCCAGAACACGCTGCCCAGCGTCACGTCGGCGGCGCAGCCGGTC
AACGGGGCAGGCATGGTGGCTCCCGCGGTAGCCTCGGTGGCAGGGGGCAGCGGCAGCGGCGGCTTCAGCG
CCAGCCTGCACAGCGAGCCGCCGGTCTACGCAAACCTCAGCAACTTCAACCCAGGCGCGCTGAGCAGCGG
CGGCGGGGCGCCCTCCTACGGCGCGGCCGGCCTGGCCTTTCCCGCGCAACCCCAGCAGCAGCAGCAGCCG
CCGCACCACCTGCCCCAGCAGATGCCCGTGCAGCACCCGCGGCTGCAGGCCCTGAAGGAGGAGCCTCAGA
CAGTGCCCGAGATGCCCGGCGAGACACCGCCCCTGTCCCCCATCGACATGGAGTCCCAGGAGCGGATCAA
GGCGGAGAGGAAGCGCATGAGGAACCGCATCGCTGCCTCCAAGTGCCGAAAAAGGAAGCTGGAGAGAATC
GCCCGGCTGGAGGAAAAAGTGAAAACCTTGAAAGCTCAGAACTCGGAGCTGGCGTCCACGGCCAACATGC
TCAGGGAACAGGTGGCACAGCTTAAACAGAAAGTCATGAACCACGTTAACAGTGGGTGCCAACTCATGCT
AACGCAGCAGTTGCAAACATTTTAGTAATGAACTAGTCCGTAACTTGAAAGTATTTCGATTTCTTGGCTT
TATATATCTTGTGGAAAGGACGAGACGACACACCGCGCTGCCGCGAC
