>Addgene plasmid #142292 | TFORF1932 | depositor partial sequence | sequence record 279015 | Barcode
GACGACACACCGCGCTGCCGCGAC
